>Addgene plasmid #20352 | PCDNA3 Flag p38 alpha (agf) | addgene full sequence | sequence record 153778 | Addgene NGS result
CATTAATGAATCGGCCAACGCGCGGGGAGAGGCGGTTTGCGTATTGGGCGCTCTTCCGCTTCCTCGCTCA
CTGACTCGCTGCGCTCGGTCGTTCGGCTGCGGCGAGCGGTATCAGCTCACTCAAAGGCGGTAATACGGTT
ATCCACAGAATCAGGGGATAACGCAGGAAAGAACATGTGAGCAAAAGGCCAGCAAAAGGCCAGGAACCGT
AAAAAGGCCGCGTTGCTGGCGTTTTTCCATAGGCTCCGCCCCCCTGACGAGCATCACAAAAATCGACGCT
CAAGTCAGAGGTGGCGAAACCCGACAGGACTATAAAGATACCAGGCGTTTCCCCCTGGAAGCTCCCTCGT
GCGCTCTCCTGTTCCGACCCTGCCGCTTACCGGATACCTGTCCGCCTTTCTCCCTTCGGGAAGCGTGGCG
CTTTCTCATAGCTCACGCTGTAGGTATCTCAGTTCGGTGTAGGTCGTTCGCTCCAAGCTGGGCTGTGTGC
ACGAACCCCCCGTTCAGCCCGACCGCTGCGCCTTATCCGGTAACTATCGTCTTGAGTCCAACCCGGTAAG
ACACGACTTATCGCCACTGGCAGCAGCCACTGGTAACAGGATTAGCAGAGCGAGGTATGTAGGCGGTGCT
ACAGAGTTCTTGAAGTGGTGGCCTAACTACGGCTACACTAGAAGAACAGTATTTGGTATCTGCGCTCTGC
TGAAGCCAGTTACCTTCGGAAAAAGAGTTGGTAGCTCTTGATCCGGCAAACAAACCACCGCTGGTAGCGG
TGGTTTTTTTGTTTGCAAGCAGCAGATTACGCGCAGAAAAAAAGGATCTCAAGAAGATCCTTTGATCTTT
TCTACGGGGTCTGACGCTCAGTGGAACGAAAACTCACGTTAAGGGATTTTGGTCATGAGATTATCAAAAA
GGATCTTCACCTAGATCCTTTTAAATTAAAAATGAAGTTTTAAATCAATCTAAAGTATATATGAGTAAAC
TTGGTCTGACAGTTACCAATGCTTAATCAGTGAGGCACCTATCTCAGCGATCTGTCTATTTCGTTCATCC
ATAGTTGCCTGACTCCCCGTCGTGTAGATAACTACGATACGGGAGGGCTTACCATCTGGCCCCAGTGCTG
CAATGATACCGCGAGACCCACGCTCACCGGCTCCAGATTTATCAGCAATAAACCAGCCAGCCGGAAGGGC
CGAGCGCAGAAGTGGTCCTGCAACTTTATCCGCCTCCATCCAGTCTATTAATTGTTGCCGGGAAGCTAGA
GTAAGTAGTTCGCCAGTTAATAGTTTGCGCAACGTTGTTGCCATTGCTACAGGCATCGTGGTGTCACGCT
CGTCGTTTGGTATGGCTTCATTCAGCTCCGGTTCCCAACGATCAAGGCGAGTTACATGATCCCCCATGTT
GTGCAAAAAAGCGGTTAGCTCCTTCGGTCCTCCGATCGTTGTCAGAAGTAAGTTGGCCGCAGTGTTATCA
CTCATGGTTATGGCAGCACTGCATAATTCTCTTACTGTCATGCCATCCGTAAGATGCTTTTCTGTGACTG
GTGAGTACTCAACCAAGTCATTCTGAGAATAGTGTATGCGGCGACCGAGTTGCTCTTGCCCGGCGTCAAT
ACGGGATAATACCGCGCCACATAGCAGAACTTTAAAAGTGCTCATCATTGGAAAACGTTCTTCGGGGCGA
AAACTCTCAAGGATCTTACCGCTGTTGAGATCCAGTTCGATGTAACCCACTCGTGCACCCAACTGATCTT
CAGCATCTTTTACTTTCACCAGCGTTTCTGGGTGAGCAAAAACAGGAAGGCAAAATGCCGCAAAAAAGGG
AATAAGGGCGACACGGAAATGTTGAATACTCATACTCTTCCTTTTTCAATATTATTGAAGCATTTATCAG
GGTTATTGTCTCATGAGCGGATACATATTTGAATGTATTTAGAAAAATAAACAAATAGGGGTTCCGCGCA
CATTTCCCCGAAAAGTGCCACCTGACGTCGACGGATCGGGAGATCTCCCGATCCCCTATGGTGCACTCTC
AGTACAATCTGCTCTGATGCCGCATAGTTAAGCCAGTATCTGCTCCCTGCTTGTGTGTTGGAGGTCGCTG
AGTAGTGCGCGAGCAAAATTTAAGCTACAACAAGGCAAGGCTTGACCGACAATTGCATGAAGAATCTGCT
TAGGGTTAGGCGTTTTGCGCTGCTTCGCGATGTACGGGCCAGATATACGCGTTGACATTGATTATTGACT
AGTTATTAATAGTAATCAATTACGGGGTCATTAGTTCATAGCCCATATATGGAGTTCCGCGTTACATAAC
TTACGGTAAATGGCCCGCCTGGCTGACCGCCCAACGACCCCCGCCCATTGACGTCAATAATGACGTATGT
TCCCATAGTAACGCCAATAGGGACTTTCCATTGACGTCAATGGGTGGAGTATTTACGGTAAACTGCCCAC
TTGGCAGTACATCAAGTGTATCATATGCCAAGTACGCCCCCTATTGACGTCAATGACGGTAAATGGCCCG
CCTGGCATTATGCCCAGTACATGACCTTATGGGACTTTCCTACTTGGCAGTACATCTACGTATTAGTCAT
CGCTATTACCATGGTGATGCGGTTTTGGCAGTACATCAATGGGCGTGGATAGCGGTTTGACTCACGGGGA
TTTCCAAGTCTCCACCCCATTGACGTCAATGGGAGTTTGTTTTGGCACCAAAATCAACGGGACTTTCCAA
AATGTCGTAACAACTCCGCCCCATTGACGCAAATGGGCGGTAGGCGTGTACGGTGGGAGGTCTATATAAG
CAGAGCTCTCTGGCTAACTAGAGAACCCACTGCTTACTGGCTTATCGAAATTAATACGACTCACTATAGG
GAGACCCAAGCTTCGGCAGCCAACATGGACTATAAGGACGATGATGACAAAATGTCGCAGGAGAGGCCCA
CGTTCTACCGGCAGGAGCTGAACAAGACCATCTGGGAGGTGCCCGAACGATACCAGAACCTGTCCCCGGT
GGGCTCGGGCGCCTATGGCTCGGTGTGTGCTGCTTTTGATACAAAGACGGGGCATCGTGTGGCAGTTAAG
AAGCTGTCGAGACCGTTTCAGTCCATCATTCACGCCAAAAGGACCTACCGAGAGTTGCGTCTGCTGAAGC
ACATGAAACACGAAAATGTGATTGGTCTGTTGGATGTGTTCACACCCGCAAGGTCACTGGAGGAATTCAA
TGACGTGTACCTGGTGACCCATCTCATGGGGGCGGACCTGAACAACATCGTGAAGTGCCAGAAGCTGACC
GACGACCACGTTCAGTTTCTCATCTACCAGATCCTCCGAGGGCTGAAGTATATACATTCGGCTGACATAA
TTCACAGGGACCTAAAGCCCAGCAACCTAGCTGTGAACGAAGACTGTGAGCTCAAGATTCTGGATTTTGG
GCTGGCTCGGCACACTGATGATGAGATGGCAGGCTTCGTGGCTACCAGGTGGTACCGAGCCCCAGAGATC
ATGCTGAATTGGATGCACTATAACCAGACAGTGGATATTTGGTCCGTGGGCTGCATCATGGCTGAGCTGT
TGACCGGAAGAACGTTGTTTCCTGGTACAGACCATATTGATCAGTTGAAGCTCATTTTAAGACTCGTTGG
AACCCCAGGGGCTGAGCTTCTGAAGAAAATCTCCTCAGAGTCTGCAAGAAACTACATTCAGTCTCTGGCC
CAGATGCCGAAGATGAACTTCGCAAATGTATTTATTGGTGCCAATCCCCTGGCTGTCGACCTACTGGAGA
AGATGCTCGTTTTGGACTCAGATAAGAGGATCACAGCAGCCCAAGCTCTTGCGCATGCCTACTTTGCTCA
GTACCACGACCCTGATGATGAGCCTGTTGCTGACCCTTATGACCAGTCCTTTGAAAGCAGGGACCTTCTC
ATAGATGAGTGGAAGAGCCTGACCTATGATGAAGTCATCAGCTTTGTGCCACCACCCCTTGACCAAGAAG
AAATGGAGTCCTGAGCACCTGGTCTAGAGGGCCCTATTCTATAGTGTCACCTAAATGCTAGAGCTCGCTG
ATCAGCCTCGACTGTGCCTTCTAGTTGCCAGCCATCTGTTGTTTGCCCCTCCCCCGTGCCTTCCTTGACC
CTGGAAGGTGCCACTCCCACTGTCCTTTCCTAATAAAATGAGGAAATTGCATCGCATTGTCTGAGTAGGT
GTCATTCTATTCTGGGGGGTGGGGTGGGGCAGGACAGCAAGGGGGAGGATTGGGAAGACAATAGCAGGCA
TGCTGGGGATGCGGTGGGCTCTATGGCTTCTGAGGCGGAAAGAACCAGCTGGGGCTCTAGGGGGTATCCC
C
[124 nt withheld, positions 4342-4465]
C
[91 nt withheld, positions 4467-4557]
A
[49 nt withheld, positions 4559-4607]
CCTTTGACGTTGGAGTCCACGTTCTTT
[37 nt withheld, positions 4635-4671]
ACCCTATCTCGGTCTATTCTTTTGATTTATAAGGGATTTTGCCGATTTCGGCCTATTGGTTAAAAAATGA
GCTGATTTAACAAAAATTTAACGCGAATTAATTCTGTGGAATGTGTGTCAGTTAGGGTGTGGAAAGTCCC
CAGGCTCCCCAGCAGGCAGAAGTATGCAAAGCATGCATCTCAATTAGTCAGCAACCAGGTGTGGAAAGTC
CCCAGGCTCCCCAGCAGGCAGAAGTATGCAAAGCATGCATCTCAATTAGTCAGCAACCATAGTCCCGCCC
CTAACTCCGCCCATCCCGCCCCTAACTCCGCCCAGTTCCGCCCATTCTCCGCCCCATGGCTGACTAATTT
TTTTTATTTATGCAGAGGCCGAGGCCGCCTCTGCCTCTGAGCTATTCCAGAAGTAGTGAGGAGGCTTTTT
TGGAGGCCTAGGCTTTTGCAAAAAGCTCCCGGGAGCTTGTATATCCATTTTCGGATCTGATCAAGAGACA
GGATGAGGATCGTTTCGCATGATTGAACAAGATGGATTGCACGCAGGTTCTCCGGCCGCTTGGGTGGAGA
GGCTATTCGGCTATGACTGGGCACAACAGACAATCGGCTGCTCTGATGCCGCCGTGTTCCGGCTGTCAGC
GCAGGGGCGCCCGGTTCTTTTTGTCAAGACCGACCTGTCCGGTGCCCTGAATGAACTGCAGGACGAGGCA
GCGCGGCTATCGTGGCTGGCCACGACGGGCGTTCCTTGCGCAGCTGTGCTCGACGTTGTCACTGAAGCGG
GAAGGGACTGGCTGCTATTGGGCGAAGTGCCGGGGCAGGATCTCCTGTCATCTCACCTTGCTCCTGCCGA
GAAAGTATCCATCATGGCTGATGCAATGCGGCGGCTGCATACGCTTGATCCGGCTACCTGCCCATTCGAC
CACCAAGCGAAACATCGCATCGAGCGAGCACGTACTCGGATGGAAGCCGGTCTTGTCGATCAGGATGATC
TGGACGAAGAGCATCAGGGGCTCGCGCCAGCCGAACTGTTCGCCAGGCTCAAGGCGCGCATGCCCGACGG
CGAGGATCTCGTCGTGACCCATGGCGATGCCTGCTTGCCGAATATCATGGTGGAAAATGGCCGCTTTTCT
GGATTCATCGACTGTGGCCGGCTGGGTGTGGCGGACCGCTATCAGGACATAGCGTTGGCTACCCGTGATA
TTGCTGAAGAGCTTGGCGGCGAATGGGCTGACCGCTTCCTCGTGCTTTACGGTATCGCCGCTCCCGATTC
GCAGCGCATCGCCTTCTATCGCCTTCTTGACGAGTTCTTCTGAGCGGGACTCTGGGGTTCGAAATGACCG
ACCAAGCGACGCCCAACCTGCCATCACGAGATTTCGATTCCACCGCCGCCTTCTATGAAAGGTTGGGCTT
CGGAATCGTTTTCCGGGACGCCGGCTGGATGATCCTCCAGCGCGGGGATCTCATGCTGGAGTTCTTCGCC
CACCCCAACTTGTTTATTGCAGCTTATAATGGTTACAAATAAAGCAATAGCATCACAAATTTCACAAATA
AAGCATTTTTTTCACTGCATTCTAGTTGTGGTTTGTCCAAACTCATCAATGTATCTTATCATGTCTGTAT
ACCGTCGACCTCTAGCTAGAGCTTGGCGTAATCATGGTCATAGCTGTTTCCTGTGTGAAATTGTTATCCG
CTCACAATTCCACACAACATACGAGCCGGAAGCATAAAGTGTAAAGCCTGGGGTGCCTAATGAGTGAGCT
AACTCACATTAATTGCGTTGCGCTCACTGCCCGCTTTCCAGTCGGGAAACCTGTCGTGCCAGCTG
Features (pLannotate 1.2.2; 22 found; start..end, strand, type, name):
    234..822     -  rep_origin     ori: high-copy-number ColE1/pMB1/pBR322/pUC origin of replication
    993..1853    -  CDS            AmpR: β-lactamase; bla; confers resistance to ampicillin, carbenicillin, and related antibiotics
   1854..1958    -  promoter       AmpR promoter: bla
   2017..2069    -  misc_feature   bom (fragment): basis of mobility region from pBR322
   2224..2603    +  enhancer       CMV enhancer: human cytomegalovirus immediate early enhancer
   2604..2807    +  promoter       CMV promoter: human cytomegalovirus (CMV) immediate early promoter
   2803..2836    +  LTR            5' LTR (truncated) (fragment): truncated 5' long terminal repeat (LTR) from HIV-1
   2852..2870    +  promoter       T7 promoter: promoter for bacteriophage T7 RNA polymerase
   2897..2920    +  CDS            3xFLAG (fragment): three tandem FLAG® epitope tags
   2922..4001    +  CDS            Mapk14: MK14_MOUSE - Also known as Crk1, Csbp1, Csbp2. Experimental evidence at protein level: Swiss-Prot protein existence level 1. Serine/threonine kinase which acts as an essential component of the MAP kinase signal transduction pathway. MAPK14 is one of the four p38 MAPKs which play an important role in the cascades of cellular responses evoked by extracellular stimuli such as proinflammatory cytokines or physical stress leading to direct activation of transcription factors. Accordingly, p38 MAPKs phosphorylate a broad range of proteins and it has been estimated that they may have approximately 20
   4028..4046    -  promoter       SP6 promoter: promoter for bacteriophage SP6 RNA polymerase
   4072..4296    +  polyA_signal   bGH poly(A) signal: bovine growth hormone polyadenylation signal
   4300..4321    +  promoter       SV40 promoter (fragment): SV40 enhancer and early promoter
   4342..4770    +  rep_origin     f1 ori (sequence partly withheld): f1 bacteriophage origin of replication; arrow indicates direction of (+) strand synthesis
   4784..5113    +  promoter       SV40 promoter: SV40 enhancer and early promoter
   5180..5971    +  CDS            neo: KKA2_KLEPN - Also known as kan, nptII. Experimental evidence at protein level: Swiss-Prot protein existence level 1. Resistance to kanamycin, neomycin, paromomycin, ribostamycin, butirosin and gentamicin B. From Klebsiella pneumoniae.
   5995..6153    +  CDS            ble (fragment): BLE_KLEPN - Experimental evidence at protein level: Swiss-Prot protein existence level 1. Binding protein with a strong affinity to the bleomycin family of antibiotics. Binds to CL990; an antimitotic-antibiotic compound. From Klebsiella pneumoniae.
   6148..6269    +  polyA_signal   SV40 poly(A) signal: SV40 polyadenylation signal
   6342..6358    -  protein_bind   lac operator: The lac repressor binds to the lac operator to inhibit transcription in E. coli. This inhibition can be relieved by adding lactose or isopropyl-β-D-thiogalactopyranoside (IPTG). lac repressor encoded by lacI
   6366..6396    -  promoter       lac promoter: promoter for the E. coli lac operon
   6411..6432    -  protein_bind   CAP binding site: CAP binding activates transcription in the presence of cAMP. E. coli catabolite activator protein
   6445..51      -  CDS            lacI (fragment) (across the origin): lac repressor; lacI; The lac repressor binds to the lac operator to inhibit transcription in E. coli. This inhibition can be relieved by adding lactose or isopropyl-β-D-thiogalactopyranoside (IPTG).
