[The description below was written by a language model from this plasmid's Addgene catalogue record and pLannotate feature annotations shown in this document.]
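Description:
PCDNA3 Flag p38 alpha (agf) is a mammalian expression plasmid built on the Invitrogen pcDNA3 backbone, carrying a mutant mouse p38α MAP kinase (Mapk14) cDNA cloned between the HindIII and XbaI sites. It is propagated in E. coli through a high-copy ColE1/pUC-type origin with ampicillin selection from β-lactamase, and it also carries an f1 origin. For selection in mammalian cells, an SV40 enhancer/early promoter drives a neomycin phosphotransferase gene followed by an SV40 polyadenylation signal, the usual arrangement for G418 selection of stable transfectants. The full sequence record is 6,486 nt. A few short automated annotations (an HIV-1 LTR fragment, a ble fragment, lac promoter/operator and lacI fragments) appear to be partial matches or backbone remnants rather than functional parts of the design.

The payload is transcribed from the human CMV immediate-early enhancer and promoter and terminated by the bovine growth hormone poly(A) signal. An N-terminal Flag epitope sits immediately upstream of the Mapk14 coding region; it is annotated as a short fragment of 3xFLAG, consistent with a single tag. This allows detection and immunoprecipitation of the expressed kinase. T7 and SP6 promoters flank the insert and serve as sequencing primer sites and potential in vitro transcription start points. The "agf" designation refers to replacement of Thr180 and Tyr182 with Ala and Phe, changing the TGY dual-phosphorylation motif in the activation loop. Since these residues are the sites phosphorylated by the upstream kinases MKK3 and MKK6, the mutant cannot be activated. It is typically used as a non-activatable control or interfering form of p38α in studies of MAP kinase signalling, in line with the associated work on selective activation of p38 isoforms.
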