Addgene plasmid #20352: PCDNA3 Flag p38 alpha (agf)
Depositing lab: Roger Davis. Publication: Selective activation of p38 mitogen-activated protein (MAP) kinase isoforms by the MAP kinase kinases MKK3 and MKK6. Enslen H, Raingeaud J, Davis RJ. J Biol Chem. 1998 Jan 16. 273(3):1741-8. 10.1074/jbc.273.3.1741 PubMed 9430721.
Backbone
  Vector backbone: pcDNA3
  Backbone manufacturer: Invitrogen
  Backbone size w/o insert (bp): 5500
  Vector type: Mammalian Expression
Growth in bacteria
  Bacterial resistance: Ampicillin, 100 μg/mL
  Growth temperature: 37°C
  Growth strain: DH5alpha
  Copy number: High Copy
Gene/Insert
  Gene/Insert name: pDCNA3 Flag p38 alpha (agf) (alt name: MapK14)
  Species: M. musculus (mouse)
  Insert size (bp): 1127
  Mutation: Replace Thr 180 and Tyr 182 with Ala and Phe respectivly
  GenBank ID: NM_011951
  Entrez Gene: Mapk14 (a.k.a. CSBP2, Crk1, Csbp1, Mxi2, PRKM14, PRKM15, p38, p38-alpha, p38MAPK, p38a, p38alpha)
  Tag / fusion protein: Flag (N terminal on insert)
  Cloning method: Restriction Enzyme; 5′ cloning site Hind III (not destroyed); 3′ cloning site Xba I (not destroyed)
  Sequencing primers: 5′ T7; 3′ SP6
Resource information
  A portion of this plasmid was derived from a plasmid made by: original wild-type p38 alpha insert provided by Jiahuai Han and Richard J. Ulevitch, "A Map Kinase Targeted by Endotoxin and Hyperosmolarity in Mammalian Cells", (Science,vol.265, pg806)
Terms and licenses: Academic/Nonprofit Terms; Industry Terms: Not Available to Industry
How to cite: PCDNA3 Flag p38 alpha (agf) was a gift from Roger Davis (Addgene plasmid # 20352 ; http://n2t.net/addgene:20352 ; RRID:Addgene_20352)
