>Addgene plasmid #20352 | PCDNA3 Flag p38 alpha (agf) | depositor partial sequence | sequence record 9580 | Author sequence
AAGCTTCGGCAGCCAACATGGACTATAAGGACGATGATGACAAAATGTCGCAGGAGAGGCCCACGTTCTA
CCGGCAGGAGCTGAACAAGACCATCTGGGAGGTGCCCGAACGATACCAGAACCTGTCCCCGGTGGGCTCG
GGCGCCTATGGCTCGGTGTGTGCTGCTTTTGATACAAAGACGGGGCATCGTGTGGCAGTTAAGAAGCTGT
CGAGACCGTTTCAGTCCATCATTCACGCCAAAAGGACCTACCGAGAGTTGCGTCTGCTGAAGCACATGAA
ACACGAAAATGTGATTGGTCTGTTGGATGTGTTCACACCCGCAAGGTCACTGGAGGAATTCAATGACGTG
TACCTGGTGACCCATCTCATGGGGGCGGACCTGAACAACATCGTGAAGTGCCAGAAGCTGACCGACGACC
ACGTTCAGTTTCTCATCTACCAGATCCTCCGAGGGCTGAAGTATATACATTCGGCTGACATAATTCACAG
GGACCTAAAGCCCAGCAACCTAGCTGTGAACGAAGACTGTGAGCTCAAGATTCTGGATTTTGGGCTGGCT
CGGCACACTGATGATGAGATGGCAGGCTTCGTGGCTACCAGGTGGTACCGAGCCCCAGAGATCATGCTGA
ATTGGATGCACTATAACCAGACAGTGGATATTTGGTCCGTGGGCTGCATCATGGCTGAGCTGTTGACCGG
AAGAACGTTGTTTCCTGGTACAGACCATATTGATCAGTTGAAGCTCATTTTAAGACTCGTTGGAACCCCA
GGGGCTGAGCTTCTGAAGAAAATCTCCTCAGAGTCTGCAAGAAACTACATTCAGTCTCTGGCCCAGATGC
CGAAGATGAACTTCGCAAATGTATTTATTGGTGCCAATCCCCTGGCTGTCGACCTACTGGAGAAGATGCT
CGTTTTGGACTCAGATAAGAGGATCACAGCAGCCCAAGCTCTTGCGCATGCCTACTTTGCTCAGTACCAC
GACCCTGATGATGAGCCTGTTGCTGACCCTTATGACCAGTCCTTTGAAAGCAGGGACCTTCTCATAGATG
AGTGGAAGAGCCTGACCTATGATGAAGTCATCAGCTTTGTGCCACCACCCCTTGACCAAGAAGAAATGGA
GTCCTGAGCACCTGGTCTAGA
