>Addgene plasmid #20352 | PCDNA3 Flag p38 alpha (agf) | addgene partial sequence | sequence record 26667 | 20352 with CMV-F
AGCTCTCTGGCTAACTAGAGAACCCACTGCTTACTGGCTTATCGAAATTAATACGACTCACTATAGGGAG
ACCCAAGCTTCGGCAGCCAACATGGACTATAAGGACGATGATGACAAAATGTCGCAGGAGAGGCCCACGT
TCTACCGGCAGGAGCTGAACAAGACCATCTGGGAGGTGCCCGAACGATACCAGAACCTGTCCCCGGTGGG
CTCGGGCGCCTATGGCTCGGTGTGTGCTGCTTTTGATACAAAGACGGGGCATCGTGTGGCAGTTAAGAAG
CTGTCGAGACCGTTTCAGTCCATCATTCACGCCAAAAGGACCTACCGAGAGTTGCGTCTGCTGAAGCACA
TGAAACACGAAAATGTGATTGGTCTGTTGGATGTGTTCACACCCGCAAGGTCACTGGAGGAATTCAATGA
CGTGTACCTGGTGACCCATCTCATGGGGGCGGACCTGAACAACATCGTGAAGTGCCAGAAGCTGACCGAC
GACCACGTTCAGTTTCTCATCTACCAGATCCTCCGAGGGCTGAAGTATATACATTCGGCTGACATAATTC
ACAGGGACCTAAAGCCCAGCAACCTAGCTGTGAACGAAGACTGTGAGCTCAAGATTCTGGATTTTGGGCT
GGCTCGGCACACTGATGATGAGATGGCAGGCTTCGTGGCTACCAGGTGGTACCGAGCCCCAGAGATCATG
CTGAATTGGATGCACTATAACCAGACAGTGGATA
